Addgene plasmid #67444: pDEST40-ARL4C-V5-His6
Purpose: Mammalian expression of hArl4c with C-term V5 and His6 tag
Depositing lab: Richard Kahn. Depositing organization: Emory University. Publication: Tool box: Plasmids for the expression or knockdown of human ARF Family GTPases (ARF/ARL/SAR) and their co-expression in bacteria with N-myristoyltransferases. Kerr SC, Kahn RA. Cell Logist. 2015 Sep 21;5(3):e1090523. doi: 10.1080/21592799.2015.1090523. eCollection 2015 Jul-Sep. PubMed 27057421.
Backbone
  Vector backbone: pcDNA-DEST40
  Backbone manufacturer: Life Technologies
  Vector type: Mammalian Expression
  Selectable markers: Neomycin (select with G418)
Growth in bacteria
  Bacterial resistance: Ampicillin, 100 μg/mL
  Growth temperature: 37°C
  Growth strain: DH5alpha
  Copy number: High Copy
Gene/Insert
  Gene/Insert name: ARL7 (alt name: pRK13n-D40)
  Species: H. sapiens (human)
  Entrez Gene: ARL4C (a.k.a. ARL7, LAK)
  Promoter: CMV
  Tag / fusion protein: V5 (C terminal on backbone); His (C terminal on backbone)
  Cloning method: Gateway Cloning
  Sequencing primers: 5′ CMV-F; 3′ BGH-rev
Terms and licenses: Academic/Nonprofit Terms; Industry Terms: Not Available to Industry
How to cite: pDEST40-ARL4C-V5-His6 was a gift from Richard Kahn (Addgene plasmid # 67444 ; http://n2t.net/addgene:67444 ; RRID:Addgene_67444)
