[The description below was written by a language model from this plasmid's Addgene catalogue record.]
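Description:
pDEST40-ARL4C-V5-His6 is a mammalian expression plasmid built on the commercial Gateway destination vector pcDNA-DEST40. It carries the human ARL4C coding sequence (also known as ARL7 or LAK), which encodes a member of the ARF-like branch of the ARF family of small regulatory GTPases. The insert was introduced by Gateway recombination cloning, so the open reading frame is expected to be flanked by the att sites left behind by that reaction. The plasmid is maintained in E. coli as a high-copy construct under ampicillin selection. For mammalian cells it provides a neomycin resistance marker, allowing G418 selection of stable transfectants.

Expression of ARL4C is driven by the strong constitutive CMV promoter. The listed reverse sequencing primer site suggests that a bovine growth hormone polyadenylation region lies downstream of the insert, although no feature table is supplied to confirm the full layout. The backbone contributes two C-terminal tags in frame with the insert: a V5 epitope for detection by immunoblotting or immunofluorescence, and a hexahistidine tag for metal-affinity capture or anti-His detection. Placing both tags at the C-terminus leaves the N-terminus of the GTPase unmodified, which matters for ARF family proteins because that region is often important for membrane association and lipid modification.

The construct belongs to a toolbox of plasmids for expressing or knocking down human ARF, ARL and SAR GTPases. It is suited to transient or stable overexpression of tagged ARL4C in mammalian cells, for example to study its localisation, interactions or cellular function.
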