>Addgene plasmid #67444 | pDEST40-ARL4C-V5-His6 | addgene partial sequence | sequence record 118452 | BGH-rev 5'-TAGAAGGCACAGTCGAGG-3'
ATGGTGATGGTGATGATGACCGGTACGCGTAGAATCGAGACCGAGGAGAGGGTTAGGGATAGGCTTACCT
TCGAACCGCGGGCCCTCTAGATCAACCACTTTGTACAAGAAAGCTGGGTCCCGCTTCTTCTTCTGCTTGA
GGGACTTCCTGCGTTTCAGGATCATCTCATAGAGCTTGTCCATGCCCTCGGTGAGGCCCTCGCCGATGAT
GGCGCACGCCGGCTGGACGTGATAGGTGGTGGCCGGGATAAGCTCGTGCAGCGCCAGCTGCTTCTCAATC
TCTGCCACCGGCAGCGACTTGGGCAGGTCCTGCTTGTTGGCGATGACCAGCAGCGGCGTGCCCTGGTTCT
CGGCGAACTTGGTCACCTTGTGCAGCTCCGTCTTGGCCTCCTCCAGCCGGTCCACGTCCACCGAGTCCAC
CACGTAGATGATGCCGTCCGTGCAGCGGCTGTAGGACTTCCACAGCGGCCGCAGCTTCTCCTGGCCGCCC
ACGTCCCAGAAGTGGCAGCTGATGCCCTTGGCCGTGCCGTTGCTCAGCTTGATCTTCTCGGTGTTGAAGC
CGATGGTGGGCACCGTGTTCACGAACTCGTTGAACTTGAGCCGGTAGAGCACCGTGGTCTTGCCGGCCGA
GTCCAAGCCCAACATGACGATATGCAGGGACTGGAAGGCCGAGATGTTAGAGGAGATGTTGCCCATGGTT
CTATCTCCTTCTAAGCCTGCTTTTTTGTACAAACTTGTTGATAGCTTAACTAGCCAGCTTGGGTCTCCCT
ATAGTGAGTCGTATTAATTTCGATAAGCCAGTAAGCAGTGGGTTCTCTAGTTAGCCAGAGAGCTCTGCTT
ATATAGACCTTCCCACCGTACACGCCTACCGCCCAATTTGCGTCAA
